Addgene plasmid #146981: pAc5.1B-lambdaN-HA-DmLARK_N
Purpose: Insect Expression of DmLARK
Depositing lab: Elisa Izaurralde. Depositing organization: Max Planck Institute for Developmental Biology.
Backbone
  Vector backbone: Unknown
  Vector type: Insect Expression
Growth in bacteria
  Bacterial resistance: Ampicillin, 100 μg/mL
  Growth temperature: 37°C
  Growth strain: DH5alpha
  Copy number: Low Copy
Gene/Insert
  Gene/Insert name: DmLARK
  Species: D. melanogaster (fly)
  Entrez Gene: lark (a.k.a. Dmel_CG8597, CG8597, Dmel\CG8597, LARK, Lark, dLARK)
  Cloning method: Unknown
Terms and licenses: Academic/Nonprofit Terms; Industry Terms: Not Available to Industry
Depositor comments: ORF extracted from NCBI: NM_079233.4 Plasmids from this collection were made available to the research community and donated after the lab closed. Please note that the sequence provided by the depositing laboratory may be theoretical/predicted or based on Sanger sequencing results. There may be discrepancies between sequencing results obtained by Addgene and the depositor sequence. If an Addgene verified sequence is not available, please contact before placing your order to request that our lab fully sequence the plasmid.
How to cite: pAc5.1B-lambdaN-HA-DmLARK_N was a gift from Elisa Izaurralde (Addgene plasmid # 146981 ; http://n2t.net/addgene:146981 ; RRID:Addgene_146981)
