[The description below was written by a language model from this plasmid's Addgene catalogue record and pLannotate feature annotations shown in this document.]
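Description:
pAc5.1B-lambdaN-HA-DmLARK_N is a 6,528-nt insect expression plasmid for producing the Drosophila melanogaster RNA-binding protein LARK (lark, CG8597) as an N-terminally tagged fusion. The catalogue lists the backbone as unknown, although the name and annotated parts point to a pAc5.1-type vector. Expression is driven by the constitutive Drosophila actin 5C (Ac5) promoter, and an SV40 polyadenylation signal lies downstream of the cassette. In E. coli the plasmid is maintained through a ColE1/pUC-type origin and selected with ampicillin via the bla gene and its own promoter. The catalogue describes it as low copy, whereas the annotation labels the origin as a high-copy type. Short fragments of a tetracycline resistance gene and of SV40 large T antigen are also annotated; these look like non-functional backbone remnants. No marker for selection in insect cells is annotated.

The coding region begins with a short fragment of the bacteriophage lambda N protein, followed by an HA epitope (annotated as a partial match to 3xHA) and then the lark open reading frame of about 1.06 kb, which the depositor derived from an NCBI reference transcript. The lambda N peptide is the RNA-binding portion that recognises boxB hairpins, so fusions of this kind are generally used in tethering assays, where the protein is recruited to a boxB-containing reporter mRNA to test its effect on translation or mRNA stability; the record itself states only "insect expression of DmLARK". The HA tag allows detection or immunoprecipitation. A vector-derived V5 tag sits downstream of the insert, but the record does not show whether it is in frame or preceded by a stop codon. The depositor sequence may be theoretical rather than fully verified.
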