Features (pLannotate 1.2.2; 11 found; start..end, strand, type, name):
     56..2568    +  promoter       Ac5 promoter: Drosophila melanogaster actin 5C promoter
   2588..2653    +  CDS            N (fragment): REGN_LAMBD - Experimental evidence at protein level: Swiss-Prot protein existence level 1. Plays a role as a transcriptional antitermination factor that allows the virus to initiate its lytic phase. Activates expression of the delayed viral early genes by modifying host RNA polymerase (RNAP) into a form that is resistant to termination signals. This antitermination function requires the host NusA protein which serves to stabilize the interaction between antitermination protein N and host RNA polymerase. From Escherichia phage lambda (Bacteriophage lambda).
   2678..2704    +  CDS            3xHA (fragment): three tandem HA epitope tags
   2717..3772    +  CDS            lark: LARK_DROME - Experimental evidence at protein level: Swiss-Prot protein existence level 1. Essential RNA-binding protein. May be required for circadian repression of eclosion. Also essential for nurse cell dumping during oogenesis, the process whereby the cytoplasmic contents of nurse cells are transferred to the oocyte late in it's development. From Drosophila melanogaster (Fruit fly).
   3813..3854    +  CDS            V5 tag: epitope tag from simian virus 5
   3954..4088    -  polyA_signal   SV40 poly(A) signal: SV40 polyadenylation signal
   4111..4195    -  CDS            large T antigen (fragment): large T antigen from SV40 (simian virus 40)
   4196..4666    +  CDS            TcR (fragment): tetracycline efflux protein; tet; confers resistance to tetracycline
   4710..5298    -  rep_origin     ori: high-copy-number ColE1/pMB1/pBR322/pUC origin of replication
   5469..6329    -  CDS            AmpR: β-lactamase; bla; confers resistance to ampicillin, carbenicillin, and related antibiotics
   6330..6434    -  promoter       AmpR promoter: bla
>Addgene plasmid #146981 | pAc5.1B-lambdaN-HA-DmLARK_N | depositor full sequence | sequence record 289428 | Full Sequence
CTTCAAGGAATTAATTCTATATTCTAAAAACACAAATGATACTTCTAAAAAAAATCATGAATGGCATCAA
CTCTGAATCAAATCTTTGCAGATGCACCTACTTCTCATTTCCACTGTCACATCATTTTTCCAGATCTCGC
TGCCTGTTATGTGGCCCACAAACCAAGACACGTTTTATGGCCATTAAAGCTGGCTGATCGTCGCCAAACA
CCAAATACATATCAATATGTACATTCGAGAAAGAAGCGATCAAAGAAGCGTCTTCGGGCGAGTAGGAGAA
TGCGGAGGAGAAGGAGAACGAGCTGATCTAGTATCTCTCCACAATCCAATGCCAACTGACCAACTGGCCA
TATTCGGAGCAATTTGAAGCCAATTTCCATCGCCTGGCGATCGCTCCATTCTTGGCTATATGTTTTTCAC
CGTTCCCGGGGCCATTTTCAAAGACTCGTCGGTAAGATAAGATTGTGTCACTCGCTGTCTCTCTTCATTT
GTCGAAGAATGCTGAGGAATTTCGCGATGACGTCGGCGAGTATTTTGAAGAATGAGAATAATTTGTATTT
ATACGAAAATCAGTTAGTGGAATTTTCTACAAAAACATGTTATCTATAGATAATTTTGTTGCAAAATATG
TTGACTATGACAAAGATTGTATGTATATACCTTTAATGTATTCTCATTTTCTTATGTATTTATAATGGCA
ATGATGATACTGATGATATTTTAAGATGATGCCAGACCACAGGCTGATTTCTGCGTCTTTTGCCGAACGC
AGTGCATGTGCGGTTGTTGTTTTTTGGAATAGTTTCAATTTTCGGACTGTCCGCTTTGATTTCAGTTTCT
TGGCTTATTCAAAAAGCAAAGTAAAGCCAAAAAAGCGAGATGGCAATACCAAATGCGGCAAAACGGTAGT
GGAAGGAAAGGGGTGCGGGGCAGCGGAAGGAAGGGTGGGGCGGGGCGTGGCGGGGTCTGTGGCTGGGCGC
GACGTCACCGACGTTGGAGCCACTCCTTTGACCATGTGTGCGTGTGTGTATTATTCGTGTCTCGCCACTC
GCCGGTTGTTTTTTTCTTTTTATCTCGCTCTCTCTAGCGCCATCTCGTACGCATGCTCAACGCACCGCAT
GTTGCCGTGTCCTTTATGCGTCATTTTGGCTCGAAATAGGCAATTATTTAAACAAAGATTAGTCAACGAA
AACGCTAAAATAAATAAGTCTACAATATGGTTACTTATTGCCATGTGTGTGCAGCCAACGATAGCAACAA
AAGCAACAACACAGTGGCTTTCCCTCTTTCACTTTTTGTTTGCAAGCGCGTGCGAGCAAGACGGCACGAC
CGGCAAACGCAATTACGCTGACAAAGAGCAGACGAAGTTTTGGCCGAAAAACATCAAGGCGCCTGATACG
AATGCATTTGCAATAACAATTGCGATATTTAATATTGTTTATGAAGCTGTTTGACTTCAAAACACACAAA
AAAAAAAATAAAACAAATTATTTGAAAGAGAATTAGGAATCGGACAGCTTATCGTTACGGGCTAACAGCA
CACCGAGACGAAATAGCTTACCTGACGTCACAGCCTCTGGAAGAACTGCCGCCAAGCAGAGAGAGAGAGA
AAAAGAGGGAGAGCAGCTTAGACCGCATGTGCTTGTGTGTGAGGCGTCTCTCTCTTCGTCTCCTGTTTGC
GCAAACGCATAGACTGCACTGAGAAAATCGATTACCTATTTTTTATGAATGAATATTTGCACTATTACTA
TTCAAAACTATTAAGATAGCAATCACATTCAATAGCCAAATACTATACCACCTGAGCGATGCAACGAAAT
GATCAATTTGAGCAAAAATGCTGCATATTTAGGACGGCATCATTATAGAAATGCTTCTTGCTGTGTACTT
TTCTCTCGTCTGGCAGCTGTTTCGCCGTTATTGTTAAAACCGGCTTAAGTTAGGTGTGTTTTCTACGACT
AGTGATGCCCCTACTAGAAGATGTGTGTTGCACAAATGTCCCTGAATAACCAATTTGAAGTGCAGATAGC
AGTAAACGTAAGCTAATATGAATATTATTTAACTGTAATGTTTTAATATCGCTGGACATTACTAATAAAC
CCACTATAAACACATGTACATATGTATGTTTTGGCATACAATGAGTAGTTGGGGAAAAAATGTGTAAAAG
CACCGTGACCATCACAGCATAAAGATAACCAGCTGAAGTATCGAATATGAGTAACCCCCAAATTGAATCA
CATGCCGCAACTGATAGGACCCATGGAAGTACACTCTTCATGGCGATATACAAGACACACACAAGCACGA
ACACCCAGTTGCGGAGGAAATTCTCCGTAAATGAAAACCCAATCGGCGAACAATTCATACCCATATATGG
TAAAAGTTTTGAACGCGACTTGAGAGCGGAGAGCATTGCGGCTGATAAGGTTTTAGCGCTAAGCGGGCTT
TATAAAACGGGCTGCGGGACCAGTTTTCATATCACTACCGTTTGAGTTCTTGTGCTGTGTGGATACTCCT
CCCGACACAAAGCCGCTCCATCAGCCAGCAGTCGTCTAATCCAGAGACCCCGGATCGGGGTACCAACATG
GACGCACAAACACGACGACGTGAGCGTCGCGCTGAGAAACAAGCTCAATGGAAAGCTGCAAACGGTGGAT
CTCCTCCACATATGGCTTACCCATACGATGTTCCAGATTACGCTCCTCCAAGCTTGATGCCCGGAGCCGG
CACGTTCAAGTTATTCATCGGGAATCTTGACGAGAAGACACAGGCCACCGAGCTGCGTGCACTGTTCGAG
AAGTACGGTACCGTCGTCGAGTGCGACGTGGTGAAGAACTATGGCTTCGTTCACATGGAGACGGAGCAGC
AGGGTCGCGATGCCATACAGAATCTGAACGGTTATACGCTGAACGAGTTCGCCATCAAGGTGGAGGCGGC
CAAGAGCCGGCGGGCGCCCAATACGCCGACCACGAAAATCTTCGTGGGAAATCTAACGGACAAGACGCGG
GCGCCGGAGGTGCGGGAACTGTTTCAGAAATACGGCACCGTCGTCGAATGCGACATTGTGCGCAACTATG
GTTTTGTCCATCTGGACTGTGTCGGTGATGTGCAGGACGCCATTAAGGAGCTGAACGGTCGCGTTGTCGA
TGGCCAGCCGCTCAAGGTTCAAGTGTCGACCAGTCGGGTCCGCCCCAAGCCGGGCATGGGCGATCCGGAG
CAGTGCTATCGGTGCGGAAGATCCGGGCATTGGTCGAAAGAGTGTCCGCGACTGTACGGCAGTGCCGGAG
GCGGACGCGAGCCGCCATCGCCCCTCAGCGCCGGCGGCTACAGAGATCGCATGTACGGTCGTGACCCGTA
TCCGCCGCCACCACCGCCGCCGCCGTTCCTGCGTGACCGCATCATGGATGGCTTTAGGGACTATGACTAC
TATGACCGCCGCTTCGAGGACTCACGCGATCTGTATGAGCGTCGCTATCAGACCTCGCGAATGCGCGACT
TCCCACCGCCGCCCATCTCTCGCCGCGAACCCATGCCTCTACCGCCCACCTTAAGCGGCAGCCTGCGCTC
CTGCAGCGTTTCTCGTGGATACGACACTATGTTCAGCCGGCGCTCGCCTCCGCCGCCGCGTAGCAGCAAT
GGAATGAGTCGCTACGGCTCGCCCACTCCACACGGTTACGAGGACTTTAGTCGCGATGCATTCGACGAAC
GCATGATTTCGTCGCGCGGAATGCGCGGTCCATCGCCGCCGGGTCGCAGATATGCGCCCTACTGAGATGA
GTTTCTCGAGTCTAGAGGGCCCGCGGTTCGAAGGTAAGCCTATCCCTAACCCTCTCCTCGGTCTCGATTC
TACGCGTACCGGTCATCATCACCATCACCATTGAGTTTAAACCCGCTGATCAGCCTCGACTGTGCCTTCT
AAGGCCTGAGCTCGCTGATCAGCCTCGATCGAGGATCCAGACATGATAAGATACATTGATGAGTTTGGAC
AAACCACAACTAGAATGCAGTGAAAAAAATGCTTTATTTGTGAAATTTGTGATGCTATTGCTTTATTTGT
AACCATTATAAGCTGCAATAAACAAGTTAACAACAACAATTGCATTCATTTTATGTTTCAGGTTCAGGGG
GAGGTGTGGGAGGTTTTTTAAAGCAAGTAAAACCTCTACAAATGTGGTATGGCTGATTATGATCAGTCGA
CCGATGCCCTTGAGAGCCTTCAACCCAGTCAGCTCCTTCCGGTGGGCGCGGGGCATGACTATCGTCGCCG
CACTTATGACTGTCTTCTTTATCATGCAACTCGTAGGACAGGTGCCGGCAGCGCTCTGGGTCATTTTCGG
CGAGGACCGCTTTCGCTGGAGCGCGACGATGATCGGCCTGTCGCTTGCGGTATTCGGAATCTTGCACGCC
CTCGCTCAAGCCTTCGTCACTGGTCCCGCCACCAAACGTTTCGGCGAGAAGCAGGCCATTATCGCCGGCA
TGGCGGCCGACGCGCTGGGCTACGTCTTGCTGGCGTTCGCGACGCGAGGCTGGATGGCCTTCCCCATTAT
GATTCTTCTCGCTTCCGGCGGCATCGGGATGCCCGCGTTGCAGGCCATGCTGTCCAGGCAGGTAGATGAC
GACCATCAGGGACAGCTTCAAGGATCGCTCGCGGCTCTTACCAGCCAGCAAAAGGCCAGGAACCGTAAAA
AGGCCGCGTTGCTGGCGTTTTTCCATAGGCTCCGCCCCCCTGACGAGCATCACAAAAATCGACGCTCAAG
TCAGAGGTGGCGAAACCCGACAGGACTATAAAGATACCAGGCGTTTCCCCCTGGAAGCTCCCTCGTGCGC
TCTCCTGTTCCGACCCTGCCGCTTACCGGATACCTGTCCGCCTTTCTCCCTTCGGGAAGCGTGGCGCTTT
CTCAATGCTCACGCTGTAGGTATCTCAGTTCGGTGTAGGTCGTTCGCTCCAAGCTGGGCTGTGTGCACGA
ACCCCCCGTTCAGCCCGACCGCTGCGCCTTATCCGGTAACTATCGTCTTGAGTCCAACCCGGTAAGACAC
GACTTATCGCCACTGGCAGCAGCCACTGGTAACAGGATTAGCAGAGCGAGGTATGTAGGCGGTGCTACAG
AGTTCTTGAAGTGGTGGCCTAACTACGGCTACACTAGAAGGACAGTATTTGGTATCTGCGCTCTGCTGAA
GCCAGTTACCTTCGGAAAAAGAGTTGGTAGCTCTTGATCCGGCAAACAAACCACCGCTGGTAGCGGTGGT
TTTTTTGTTTGCAAGCAGCAGATTACGCGCAGAAAAAAAGGATCTCAAGAAGATCCTTTGATCTTTTCTA
CGGGGTCTGACGCTCAGTGGAACGAAAACTCACGTTAAGGGATTTTGGTCATGAGATTATCAAAAAGGAT
CTTCACCTAGATCCTTTTAAATTAAAAATGAAGTTTTAAATCAATCTAAAGTATATATGAGTAAACTTGG
TCTGACAGTTACCAATGCTTAATCAGTGAGGCACCTATCTCAGCGATCTGTCTATTTCGTTCATCCATAG
TTGCCTGACTCCCCGTCGTGTAGATAACTACGATACGGGAGGGCTTACCATCTGGCCCCAGTGCTGCAAT
GATACCGCGAGACCCACGCTCACCGGCTCCAGATTTATCAGCAATAAACCAGCCAGCCGGAAGGGCCGAG
CGCAGAAGTGGTCCTGCAACTTTATCCGCCTCCATCCAGTCTATTAATTGTTGCCGGGAAGCTAGAGTAA
GTAGTTCGCCAGTTAATAGTTTGCGCAACGTTGTTGCCATTGCTGCAGGCATCGTGGTGTCACGCTCGTC
GTTTGGTATGGCTTCATTCAGCTCCGGTTCCCAACGATCAAGGCGAGTTACATGATCCCCCATGTTGTGC
AAAAAAGCGGTTAGCTCCTTCGGTCCTCCGATCGTTGTCAGAAGTAAGTTGGCCGCAGTGTTATCACTCA
TGGTTATGGCAGCACTGCATAATTCTCTTACTGTCATGCCATCCGTAAGATGCTTTTCTGTGACTGGTGA
GTACTCAACCAAGTCATTCTGAGAATAGTGTATGCGGCGACCGAGTTGCTCTTGCCCGGCGTCAACACGG
GATAATACCGCGCCACATAGCAGAACTTTAAAAGTGCTCATCATTGGAAAACGTTCTTCGGGGCGAAAAC
TCTCAAGGATCTTACCGCTGTTGAGATCCAGTTCGATGTAACCCACTCGTGCACCCAACTGATCTTCAGC
ATCTTTTACTTTCACCAGCGTTTCTGGGTGAGCAAAAACAGGAAGGCAAAATGCCGCAAAAAAGGGAATA
AGGGCGACACGGAAATGTTGAATACTCATACTCTTCCTTTTTCAATATTATTGAAGCATTTATCAGGGTT
ATTGTCTCATGAGCGGATACATATTTGAATGTATTTAGAAAAATAAACAAATAGGGGTTCCGCGCACATT
TCCCCGAAAAGTGCCACCTGACGTCTAAGAAACCATTATTATCATGACATTAACCTATAAAAATAGGCGT
ATCACGAGGCCCTTTCGT
